>Addgene plasmid #45454 | pBAD/HisB-iRFP682 | depositor full sequence | sequence record 63489 | pBAD/HisB-iRFP682 sequence 5025 bps
AAGAAACCAATTGTCCATATTGCATCAGACATTGCCGTCACTGCGTCTTTTACTGGCTCTTCTCGCTAAC
CAAACCGGTAACCCCGCTTATTAAAAGCATTCTGTAACAAAGCGGGACCAAAGCCATGACAAAAACGCGT
AACAAAAGTGTCTATAATCACGGCAGAAAAGTCCACATTGATTATTTGCACGGCGTCACACTTTGCTATG
CCATAGCATTTTTATCCATAAGATTAGCGGATCCTACCTGACGCTTTTTATCGCAACTCTCTACTGTTTC
TCCATACCCGTTTTTTGGGCTAACAGGAGGAATTAACCATGGGGGGTTCTCATCATCATCATCATCATGG
TATGGCTAGCATGACTGGTGGACAGCAAATGGGTCGGGATCTGTACGACGATGACGATAAGGATCCGAGC
TCGAGATCTATGGCGGAAGGATCCGTCGCCAGGCAGCCTGACCTCTTGACCTGCGACGATGAGCCGATCC
ATATCCCCGGTGCCATCCAACCGCATGGACTGCTGCTCGCCCTCGCCGCCGACATGACGATCGTTGCCGG
CAGCGACAACCTTCCCGAACTCACCGGACTGGCGATCGGCGCCCTGATCGGCCGCTCTGCGGCCGATGTC
TTCGACTCGGAGACGCACAACCGTCTGACGATCGCCTTGGCCGAGCCCGGGGCGGCCGTCGGAGCACCGA
TCACTGTCGGCTTCACGATGCGAAAGGACGCAGGCTTCATCGGCTCCTGGCATCGCCATGATCAGCTCAT
CTTCCTCGAGCTCGAGCCTCCCCAGCGGGACGTCGCCGAGCCGCAGGCGTTCTTCCGCCGCACCAACAGC
GCCATCCGCCGCCTGCAGGCCGCCGAAACCTTGGAAAGCGCCTGCGCCGCCGCGGCGCAAGAGGTGCGGA
AGATTACCGGCTTCGATCGGGTGATGATCTATCGCTTCGCCTCCGACTTCAGCGGGGTGGTGATCGCAGA
GGATCGATGCGCCGAGGTCGAGTCAAAACTAGGCCTGCACTATCCTGCCTCAGCGGTGCCGGCGCAGGCC
CGTCGGCTCTATACCATCAACCCGGTACGGATCATTCCCGATATCAATTATCGGCCGGTGCCGGTCACCC
CAGACCTCAATCCGGTCACCGGGCGGCCGATTGATCTTAGCTTCGCCATCCTGCGCAGCGTCTCGCCCTG
CCATTTGGAGTTCATGCGCAACATAGGCATGCACGGCACGATGTCGATCTCGATTTTGCGCGGCGAGCGA
CTGTGGGGATTGATCGTTTGCCATCACCGAACGCCGTACTACGTCGATCTCGATGGCCGCCAAGCCTGCG
AGCTAGTCGCCCAGGTTCTGGCCTGGCAGATCGGCGTGATGGAAGAGTGAGAATTCGAAGCTTGGCTGTT
TTGGCGGATGAGAGAAGATTTTCAGCCTGATACAGATTAAATCAGAACGCAGAAGCGGTCTGATAAAACA
GAATTTGCCTGGCGGCAGTAGCGCGGTGGTCCCACCTGACCCCATGCCGAACTCAGAAGTGAAACGCCGT
AGCGCCGATGGTAGTGTGGGGTCTCCCCATGCGAGAGTAGGGAACTGCCAGGCATCAAATAAAACGAAAG
GCTCAGTCGAAAGACTGGGCCTTTCGTTTTATCTGTTGTTTGTCGGTGAACGCTCTCCTGAGTAGGACAA
ATCCGCCGGGAGCGGATTTGAACGTTGCGAAGCAACGGCCCGGAGGGTGGCGGGCAGGACGCCCGCCATA
AACTGCCAGGCATCAAATTAAGCAGAAGGCCATCCTGACGGATGGCCTTTTTGCGTTTCTACAAACTCTT
TTGTTTATTTTTCTAAATACATTCAAATATGTATCCGCTCATGAGACAATAACCCTGATAAATGCTTCAA
TAATATTGAAAAAGGAAGAGTATGAGTATTCAACATTTCCGTGTCGCCCTTATTCCCTTTTTTGCGGCAT
TTTGCCTTCCTGTTTTTGCTCACCCAGAAACGCTGGTGAAAGTAAAAGATGCTGAAGATCAGTTGGGTGC
ACGAGTGGGTTACATCGAACTGGATCTCAACAGCGGTAAGATCCTTGAGAGTTTTCGCCCCGAAGAACGT
TTTCCAATGATGAGCACTTTTAAAGTTCTGCTATGTGGCGCGGTATTATCCCGTGTTGACGCCGGGCAAG
AGCAACTCGGTCGCCGCATACACTATTCTCAGAATGACTTGGTTGAGTACTCACCAGTCACAGAAAAGCA
TCTTACGGATGGCATGACAGTAAGAGAATTATGCAGTGCTGCCATAACCATGAGTGATAACACTGCGGCC
AACTTACTTCTGACAACGATCGGAGGACCGAAGGAGCTAACCGCTTTTTTGCACAACATGGGGGATCATG
TAACTCGCCTTGATCGTTGGGAACCGGAGCTGAATGAAGCCATACCAAACGACGAGCGTGACACCACGAT
GCCTGTAGCAATGGCAACAACGTTGCGCAAACTATTAACTGGCGAACTACTTACTCTAGCTTCCCGGCAA
CAATTAATAGACTGGATGGAGGCGGATAAAGTTGCAGGACCACTTCTGCGCTCGGCCCTTCCGGCTGGCT
GGTTTATTGCTGATAAATCTGGAGCCGGTGAGCGTGGGTCTCGCGGTATCATTGCAGCACTGGGGCCAGA
TGGTAAGCCCTCCCGTATCGTAGTTATCTACACGACGGGGAGTCAGGCAACTATGGATGAACGAAATAGA
CAGATCGCTGAGATAGGTGCCTCACTGATTAAGCATTGGTAACTGTCAGACCAAGTTTACTCATATATAC
TTTAGATTGATTTAAAACTTCATTTTTAATTTAAAAGGATCTAGGTGAAGATCCTTTTTGATAATCTCAT
GACCAAAATCCCTTAACGTGAGTTTTCGTTCCACTGAGCGTCAGACCCCGTAGAAAAGATCAAAGGATCT
TCTTGAGATCCTTTTTTTCTGCGCGTAATCTGCTGCTTGCAAACAAAAAAACCACCGCTACCAGCGGTGG
TTTGTTTGCCGGATCAAGAGCTACCAACTCTTTTTCCGAAGGTAACTGGCTTCAGCAGAGCGCAGATACC
AAATACTGTCCTTCTAGTGTAGCCGTAGTTAGGCCACCACTTCAAGAACTCTGTAGCACCGCCTACATAC
CTCGCTCTGCTAATCCTGTTACCAGTGGCTGCTGCCAGTGGCGATAAGTCGTGTCTTACCGGGTTGGACT
CAAGACGATAGTTACCGGATAAGGCGCAGCGGTCGGGCTGAACGGGGGGTTCGTGCACACAGCCCAGCTT
GGAGCGAACGACCTACACCGAACTGAGATACCTACAGCGTGAGCTATGAGAAAGCGCCACGCTTCCCGAA
GGGAGAAAGGCGGACAGGTATCCGGTAAGCGGCAGGGTCGGAACAGGAGAGCGCACGAGGGAGCTTCCAG
GGGGAAACGCCTGGTATCTTTATAGTCCTGTCGGGTTTCGCCACCTCTGACTTGAGCGTCGATTTTTGTG
ATGCTCGTCAGGGGGGCGGAGCCTATGGAAAAACGCCAGCAACGCGGCCTTTTTACGGTTCCTGGCCTTT
TGCTGGCCTTTTGCTCACATGTTCTTTCCTGCGTTATCCCCTGATTCTGTGGATAACCGTATTACCGCCT
TTGAGTGAGCTGATACCGCTCGCCGCAGCCGAACGACCGAGCGCAGCGAGTCAGTGAGCGAGGAAGCGGA
AGAGCGCCTGATGCGGTATTTTCTCCTTACGCATCTGTGCGGTATTTCACACCGCATATGGTGCACTCTC
AGTACAATCTGCTCTGATGCCGCATAGTTAAGCCAGTATACACTCCGCTATCGCTACGTGACTGGGTCAT
GGCTGCGCCCCGACACCCGCCAACACCCGCTGACGCGCCCTGACGGGCTTGTCTGCTCCCGGCATCCGCT
TACAGACAAGCTGTGACCGTCTCCGGGAGCTGCATGTGTCAGAGGTTTTCACCGTCATCACCGAAACGCG
CGAGGCAGCAGATCAATTCGCGCGCGAAGGCGAAGCGGCATGCATAATGTGCCTGTCAAATGGACGAAGC
AGGGATTCTGCAAACCCTATGCTACTCCGTCAAGCCGTCAATTGTCTGATTCGTTACCAATTATGACAAC
TTGACGGCTACATCATTCACTTTTTCTTCACAACCGGCACGGAACTCGCTCGGGCTGGCCCCGGTGCATT
TTTTAAATACCCGCGAGAAATAGAGTTGATCGTCAAAACCAACATTGCGACCGACGGTGGCGATAGGCAT
CCGGGTGGTGCTCAAAAGCAGCTTCGCCTGGCTGATACGTTGGTCCTCGCGCCAGCTTAAGACGCTAATC
CCTAACTGCTGGCGGAAAAGATGTGACAGACGCGACGGCGACAAGCAAACATGCTGTGCGACGCTGGCGA
TATCAAAATTGCTGTCTGCCAGGTGATCGCTGATGTACTGACAAGCCTCGCGTACCCGATTATCCATCGG
TGGATGGAGCGACTCGTTAATCGCTTCCATGCGCCGCAGTAACAATTGCTCAAGCAGATTTATCGCCAGC
AGCTCCGAATAGCGCCCTTCCCCTTGCCCGGCGTTAATGATTTGCCCAAACAGGTCGCTGAAATGCGGCT
GGTGCGCTTCATCCGGGCGAAAGAACCCCGTATTGGCAAATATTGACGGCCAGTTAAGCCATTCATGCCA
GTAGGCGCGCGGACGAAAGTAAACCCACTGGTGATACCATTCGCGAGCCTCCGGATGACGACCGTAGTGA
TGAATCTCTCCTGGCGGGAACAGCAAAATATCACCCGGTCGGCAAACAAATTCTCGTCCCTGATTTTTCA
CCACCCCCTGACCGCGAATGGTGAGATTGAGAATATAACCTTTCATTCCCAGCGGTCGGTCGATAAAAAA
ATCGAGATAACCGTTGGCCTCAATCGGCGTTAAACCCGCCACCAGATGGGCATTAAACGAGTATCCCGGC
AGCAGGGGATCATTTTGCGCTTCAGCCATACTTTTCATACTCCCGCCATTCAGAG
Features (pLannotate 1.2.2; 14 found; start..end, strand, type, name):
      1..285     +  promoter       araBAD promoter: araBAD; promoter of the L-arabinose operon of E. coli; the araC regulatory gene is transcribed in the opposite direction (Guzman et al., 1995)
    331..351     +  CDS            capTEV™ (fragment): composite tag for in vivo biotinylation, TEV protease cleavage, and 6xHis tagging
    352..384     +  CDS            T7 tag (gene 10 leader): leader peptide from bacteriophage T7 gene 10 promotes efficient translation in E. coli
    388..411     +  CDS            Xpress™ tag: Xpress™ epitope tag, including an enterokinase recognition and cleavage site
    430..1380    +  CDS            iRFP682: near-infrared fluorescent protein with an emission peak at 682 nm, engineered from a bacterial phytochrome (Shcherbakova and Verkhusha, 2013) derived from Rhodopseudomonas palustris RpBphP2
   1477..1592    +  ncRNA          5S rRNA: Accession: RF00001 - 5S ribosomal RNA
   1596..1682    +  terminator     rrnB T1 terminator: Escherichia coli rrnB; transcription terminator T1 from the E. coli rrnB gene
   1774..1801    +  terminator     rrnB T2 terminator: transcription terminator T2 from the E. coli rrnB gene
   1820..1911    +  promoter       AmpR promoter: bla
   1912..2772    +  CDS            AmpR: β-lactamase; bla; confers resistance to ampicillin, carbenicillin, and related antibiotics
   2943..3531    +  rep_origin     ori: high-copy-number ColE1/pMB1/pBR322/pUC origin of replication
   3717..3857    -  misc_feature   bom: basis of mobility region from pBR322
   3959..3999    -  CDS            rop (fragment): Rop protein, which maintains plasmids at low copy number; rop
   4121..4999    -  CDS            araC: L-arabinose regulatory protein; araC
