[The description below was written by a language model from this plasmid's Addgene catalogue record and pLannotate feature annotations shown in this document.]
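Description:
pBAD/HisB-iRFP682 is a bacterial expression plasmid built on the commercial pBAD/HisB backbone for arabinose-inducible production of the near-infrared fluorescent protein iRFP682 in E. coli. It is about 5.0 kb (the catalogue lists 5018 bp and the deposited sequence is 5025 nt). The plasmid replicates from a ColE1/pBR322-type origin accompanied by the bom region and only a fragment of rop. The catalogue records it as low copy, although the annotation software's generic label for this origin family is high copy. Selection is by ampicillin through the β-lactamase gene under its own promoter.

The 951 bp insert, cloned between BglII and HindIII sites that both remain intact, encodes iRFP682. This protein was engineered from the Rhodopseudomonas palustris bacteriophytochrome RpBphP2, carries sixteen listed substitutions relative to that parent, and emits at around 682 nm. Transcription is driven by the araBAD promoter, and the divergently oriented araC gene supplies the regulator that represses the promoter without L-arabinose and activates it when the sugar is present, giving tight, titratable control. Upstream of the coding sequence lies the backbone's N-terminal leader. It comprises a short segment annotated as a fragment of a composite His-containing tag (consistent with the vector's polyhistidine tag), the T7 gene 10 leader that aids translation, and the Xpress epitope with its enterokinase cleavage site. Together these allow affinity purification, detection and tag removal. The rrnB T1 and T2 terminators, with adjacent 5S rRNA sequence, end the transcript.

The construct suits bacterial expression and purification of iRFP682 for characterisation, in the context of work developing spectrally distinct near-infrared proteins for multicolour in vivo imaging.
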