Addgene plasmid #45454: pBAD/HisB-iRFP682
Depositing lab: Vladislav Verkhusha. Depositing organization: Albert Einstein College of Medicine. Publication: Near-infrared fluorescent proteins for multicolor in vivo imaging. Shcherbakova DM, Verkhusha VV. Nat Methods. 2013 Jun 16. doi: 10.1038/nmeth.2521. PubMed 23770755.
Backbone
  Vector backbone: pBAD/HisB
  Backbone manufacturer: Invitrogen
  Backbone size w/o insert (bp): 4067
  Total vector size (bp): 5018
  Vector type: Bacterial Expression
Growth in bacteria
  Bacterial resistance: Ampicillin, 100 μg/mL
  Growth temperature: 37°C
  Growth strain: DH5alpha
  Copy number: Low Copy
Gene/Insert
  Gene/Insert name: iRFP682
  Species: Rhodopseudomonas palustris
  Insert size (bp): 951
  Mutation: T2A, S13L, A92T, V104T, V114I, E161K, E180V, Y193K, F198Y, D202A, I203V, V254C, Y258F, A283V, K288T, N290Y relative to RpBphP2
  GenBank ID: KC991143
  Promoter: araBAD
  Cloning method: Restriction Enzyme; 5′ cloning site BglII (not destroyed); 3′ cloning site HindIII (not destroyed)
  Sequencing primers: 5′ pBAD-fwd; 3′ pBAD-rev
Terms and licenses: Academic/Nonprofit Terms; Industry Terms: Not Available to Industry
How to cite: pBAD/HisB-iRFP682 was a gift from Vladislav Verkhusha (Addgene plasmid # 45454 ; http://n2t.net/addgene:45454 ; RRID:Addgene_45454)
