>Addgene plasmid #45454 | pBAD/HisB-iRFP682 | addgene partial sequence | sequence record 64690 | pBAD_fwd
CTACCTGACGCTTTTTATCGCAACTCTCTACTGTTTCTCCATACCCGTTTTTTGGGCTAACAGGAGGAAT
TAACCATGGGGGGTTCTCATCATCATCATCATCATGGTATGGCTAGCATGACTGGTGGACAGCAAATGGG
TCGGGATCTGTACGACGATGACGATAAGGATCCGAGCTCGAGATCTATGGCGGAAGGATCCGTCGCCAGG
CAGCCTGACCTCTTGACCTGCGACGATGAGCCGATCCATATCCCCGGTGCCATCCAACCGCATGGACTGC
TGCTCGCCCTCGCCGCCGACATGACGATCGTTGCCGGCAGCGACAACCTTCCCGAACTCACCGGACTGGC
GATCGGCGCCCTGATCGGCCGCTCTGCGGCCGATGTCTTCGACTCGGAGACGCACAACCGTCTGACGATC
GCCTTGGCCGAGCCCGGGGCGGCCGTCGGAGCACCGATCACTGTCGGCTTCACGATGCGAAAGGACGCAG
GCTTCATCGGCTCCTGGCATCGCCATGATCAGCTCATCTTCCTCGAGCTCGAGCCTCCCCAGCGGGACGT
CGCCGAGCCGCAGGCGTTCTTCCGCCGCACCAACAGCGCCATCCGCCGCCTGCAGGCCGCCGAAACCTTG
GAAAGCGCCTGCGCCGCCGCGGCGCAAGAGGTGCGGAAGATTACCGGCTTCGATCGGGTGATGATCTATC
GCTTCGCCTCCGACTTCAGCGGGGTGGTGATCGCAGAGGATCGATGCGCCGAGGTCGAGTCAAAACTAGG
CCTGCACTATCCTGCCTCAGCGGTGCCGGCGCAGGCCCGTCGGCTCTATACCATCAACCCGGTACGGATC
ATTCCCGATATCAATTATCGGCCGGTGCCGGTCACCCCAGACCTCAATCCGGTCACCGGGCGGCCGATTG
ATCTTAGCTTCGCCATCCTG
