>Addgene plasmid #45454 | pBAD/HisB-iRFP682 | addgene partial sequence | sequence record 64694 | pBAD-rev
CGCCAAAACAGCCAAGCTTCGAATTCTCACTCTTCCATCACGCCGATCTGCCAGGCCAGAACCTGGGCGA
CTAGCTCGCAGGCTTGGCGGCCATCGAGATCGACGTAGTACGGCGTTCGGTGATGGCAAACGATCAATCC
CCACAGTCGCTCGCCGCGCAAAATCGAGATCGACATCGTGCCGTGCATGCCTATGTTGCGCATGAACTCC
AAATGGCAGGGCGAGACGCTGCGCAGGATGGCGAAGCTAAGATCAATCGGCCGCCCGGTGACCGGATTGA
GGTCTGGGGTGACCGGCACCGGCCGATAATTGATATCGGGAATGATCCGTACCGGGTTGATGGTATAGAG
CCGACGGGCCTGCGCCGGCACCGCTGAGGCAGGATAGTGCAGGCCTAGTTTTGACTCGACCTCGGCGCAT
CGATCCTCTGCGATCACCACCCCGCTGAAGTCGGAGGCGAAGCGATAGATCATCACCCGATCGAAGCCGG
TAATCTTCCGCACCTCTTGCGCCGCGGCGGCGCAGGCGCTTTCCAAGGTTTCGGCGGCCTGCAGGCGGCG
GATGGCGCTGTTGGTGCGGCGGAAGAACGCCTGCGGCTCGGCGACGTCCCGCTGGGGAGGCTCGAGCTCG
AGGAAGATGAGCTGATCATGGCGATGCCAGGAGCCGATGAAGCCTGCGTCCTTTCGCATCGTGAAGCCGA
CAGTGATCGGTGCTCCGACGGCCGCCCCGGGCTCGGCCAAGGCGATCGTCAGACGGTTGTGCGTCTCCGA
GTCGAAGA
